Addgene plasmid #49776: pENTR-Cdh1
Purpose: pENTR vector for mouse E-cadherin
Depositing lab: Jamie Davies. Depositing organization: University of Edinburgh. Publication: A library of mammalian effector modules for synthetic morphology. Cachat E, Liu W, Hohenstein P, Davies JA. J Biol Eng. 2014 Nov 19;8(1):26. eCollection 2014. 158 PubMed 25478005.
Backbone
  Vector backbone: pDONR221
  Backbone manufacturer: Life Technologies
  Backbone size w/o insert (bp): 2549
  Total vector size (bp): 5204
  Vector type: Entry vector
Growth in bacteria
  Bacterial resistance: Kanamycin, 50 μg/mL
  Growth temperature: 37°C
  Growth strain: Top10
  Copy number: High Copy
Gene/Insert
  Gene/Insert name: Cdh1 (alt name: E-cadherin)
  Species: M. musculus (mouse)
  Insert size (bp): 2655
  GenBank ID: NM_009864.2
  Entrez Gene: Cdh1 (a.k.a. ARC-1, E-cad, Ecad, L-CAM, UVO, Um)
  Cloning method: Gateway Cloning
  Sequencing primers: 5′ M13_F; 3′ M13_R
Resource information
  A portion of this plasmid was derived from a plasmid made by: Plasmid pBATEM2 (BCCM/LMBP #3585, deposited by Prof. Takeichi)
Terms and licenses: Academic/Nonprofit Terms; Industry Terms: Not Available to Industry
How to cite: pENTR-Cdh1 was a gift from Jamie Davies (Addgene plasmid # 49776 ; http://n2t.net/addgene:49776 ; RRID:Addgene_49776)
