[The description below was written by a language model from this plasmid's Addgene catalogue record.]
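Description:
pENTR-Cdh1 is a Gateway entry clone carrying the mouse E-cadherin (Cdh1) coding sequence, built on the pDONR221 donor backbone. The plasmid totals about 5.2 kb, of which roughly 2.65 kb is the Cdh1 insert and about 2.55 kb is backbone. It is maintained in E. coli as a high-copy plasmid under kanamycin selection. The insert was introduced by Gateway cloning; in a pDONR221-derived entry clone this normally means the gene has replaced the donor vector's counter-selectable cassette by BP recombination and is flanked by attL sites, although no feature table is provided to confirm the exact site arrangement. M13 forward and reverse priming sites flank the insert for sequence verification. The Cdh1 sequence was derived in part from an earlier E-cadherin expression plasmid, pBATEM2.

As an entry vector, the construct is not meant to express E-cadherin itself: the record lists no promoter, tag or reporter associated with the insert, and entry clones generally lack eukaryotic regulatory elements. Instead it serves as a shuttle from which Cdh1 can be transferred by LR recombination into any compatible destination vector that supplies the promoter, tags and selection appropriate for the host. E-cadherin is a calcium-dependent homophilic cell–cell adhesion molecule, and the plasmid belongs to a library of mammalian effector modules assembled for synthetic morphology, where such a module would be used to drive engineered cell adhesion in mammalian cells.
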