>Addgene plasmid #49776 | pENTR-Cdh1 | depositor partial sequence | sequence record 74743 | M13_F
TGTACAAAAAAGCAGGCTTCACCATGGGAGCCCGGCTGNCGNAGCGTTTTCCGCGCTCCTGCTCCTGCTG
CAGGTCTCCTCATGGCTTTGCCAGGAGCTGGAGCCTGAGTCCTGCAGTCCCGGCTTCAGTTCCGAGGTCT
ACACCTTCCCGGTGCCGGAGAGGCACCTGGAGAGAGGCCATGTCCTGGGCAGAGTGAGATTTGAAGGATG
CACCGGCCGGCCAAGGACAGCCTTCTTTTCGGAAGACTCCCGATTCAAAGTGGCGACAGACGGCACCATC
ACAGTGAAGCGGCATCTAAAGCTCCACAAGCTGGAGACCAGTTTCCTCGTCCGCGCCCGGGACTCCAGTC
ATAGGGAGCTGTCTACCAAAGTGACGCTGAAGTCCATGGGGCACCACCATCACCGGCACCACCACCGCGA
CCCTGCCTCTGAATCCAACCCAGAGCTGCTCATGTTTCCCAGCGTGTACCCAGGTCTCAGAAGACAGAAA
CGAGACTGGGTCATCCCTCCCATCAGCTGCCCCGAAAATGAAAAGGGTGAATTCCCAAAGAACCTGGTTC
AGATCAAATCCAACAGGGACAAAGAAACAAAGGTTTTCTACAGCATCACCGGCCAAGGAGCTGACAAACC
CCCCGTTGGCGTTTTCATCATTGAGAGGGAGACAGGCTGGCTGAAAGTGACACAGCCTCTGGATAGAGAA
GCCATTGCCAAGTACATCCTCTATTCTCATGCCGTGTCATCAAATGGGGGAAGCGGGTGGAGGANTCCCA
TGGAGATAGTGATCACAGTGACAGATCAGAATGACAACAGG
