>Addgene plasmid #49776 | pENTR-Cdh1 | depositor partial sequence | sequence record 74744 | M13_R
GCAATGCTTTCTTATAATGCCAACTTTGTACAAGAANGCTGGGTCTAGTCGTCCTCGCCACCGCCGTACA
TGTCCGCCAGCTTCTTGAATCGGTTGCCCCACTCGTTCAGATAATCGTAGTCCTGGTCCTGATCCGACTC
AGAGGAGTTCAGTGAGCTCAGGCTAGCGGCTTCAGAACCACTGCCCTCGTAATCGAACACCAACAGAGAG
TCGTAAGGGGGTGCCG
