>Addgene plasmid #49776 | pENTR-Cdh1 | addgene partial sequence | sequence record 100341 | M13-F20 5'-TGTAAAACGACGGCCAGT-3'
GACTGATAGTGACCTGTTCGTTGCAACAAATTGATGAGCAATGCTTTTTTATAATGCCAACTTTGTACAA
AAAAGCAGGCTTCACCATGGGAGCCCGGTGCCGCAGCTTTTCCGCGCTCCTGCTCCTGCTGCAGGTCTCC
TCATGGCTTTGCCAGGAGCTGGAGCCTGAGTCCTGCAGTCCCGGCTTCAGTTCCGAGGTCTACACCTTCC
CGGTGCCGGAGAGGCACCTGGAGAGAGGCCATGTCCTGGGCAGAGTGAGATTTGAAGGATGCACCGGCCG
GCCAAGGACAGCCTTCTTTTCGGAAGACTCCCGATTCAAAGTGGCGACAGACGGCACCATCACAGTGAAG
CGGCATCTAAAGCTCCACAAGCTGGAGACCAGTTTCCTCGTCCGCGCCCGGGACTCCAGTCATAGGGAGC
TGTCTACCAAAGTGACGCTGAAGTCCATGGGGCACCACCATCACCGGCACCACCACCGCGACCCTGCCTC
TGAATCCAACCCAGAGCTGCTCATGTTTCCCAGCGTGTACCCAGGTCTCAGAAGACAGAAACGAGACTGG
GTCATCCCTCCCATCAGCTGCCCCGAAAATGAAAAGGGTGAATTCCCAAAGAACCTGGTTCAGATCAAAT
CCAACAGGGACAAAGAAACAAAGGTTTTCTACAGCATCACCGGCCAAGGAGCTGACAAACCCCCCGTTGG
CGTTTTCATCATTGAGAGGGAGACAGGCTGGCTGAAAGTGACACAGCCTCTGGATAGAGAAGCCATTGCC
AAGTACATCCTCTATTCTCATGCCGTGTCATC
