>Addgene plasmid #49776 | pENTR-Cdh1 | addgene partial sequence | sequence record 100343 | M13-Rev 5'-CAGGAAACAGCTATGACC-3'
TAATGATTTTATTTTGACTGATAGTGACCTGTTCGTTGCAACAAATTGATAAGCAATGCTTTCTTATAAT
GCCAACTTTGTACAAGAAAGCTGGGTCTAGTCGTCCTCGCCACCGCCGTACATGTCCGCCAGCTTCTTGA
ATCGGTTGCCCCACTCGTTCAGATAATCGTAGTCCTGGTCCTGATCCGACTCAGAGGAGTTCAGTGAGCT
CAGGCTAGCGGCTTCAGAACCACTGCCCTCGTAATCGAACACCAACAGAGAGTCGTAAGGGGGTGCCGTG
GGGTCGCTGTCGGCTGCCTTCAGGTTTTCATCGATGAAGTTTCCAATTTCATCAGGATTGGCAGGACGGG
GACGATACTGGGGCACGCTCATGAGGGTGGGAGCCACATCATTTCGAGTCACTTCCGGTCGGGCATCCAG
GCCCCTGTGCAGCTGGCTCAAATCAAAGTCCTGGTCTTCTTCTCCACCTCCTTCTTCATCATAGTAATAC
ACATTGTCCCGGGTATCATCATCTGGTGGCAGCAGGGGCTCTTTGACCACCGTTCTCCTCCGTAGAAACA
GTAGGAGCAGCAGGATCAGAATCAGCAGGGCGAGGATCCCTCCAAGGATTCCGAGGATGGCAGGAACTTG
CAATCCTGCTGCCACGATTCCCGCCTTCATGCAGTTGTTGACCGTCCCTTCACAGTCACACACATGGACG
TCCAACGTGGTCACCTGGTCTTTGTTCTGGTTATCCGCGAGCTTGAGATGGATTTTGTATTCGCCAATCT
CTAAGTCCTTTCTTGGTTGC
